Addgene plasmid #35964: pHHSDKXK (#19)
Depositing lab: Thomas Sato. Depositing organization: Beth Israel Deaconess Medical Center. Publication: Uniform vascular-endothelial-cell-specific gene expression in both embryonic and adult transgenic mice. Schlaeger TM, Bartunkova S, Lawitts JA, Teichmann G, Risau W, Deutsch U, Sato TN. Proc Natl Acad Sci U S A. 1997 Apr 1;94(7):3058-63. 10.1073/pnas.94.7.3058 PubMed 9096345.
Backbone
  Vector backbone: pBluescriptII SK (+)
  Backbone manufacturer: Stratagene
  Backbone size w/o insert (bp): 3000
Growth in bacteria
  Bacterial resistance: Ampicillin, 100 μg/mL
  Growth temperature: 30°C
  Growth strain: Stbl3
  Growth instructions: This plasmid is not very stable (the bacteria lose or rearrange it quite often). Collect miniprep-DNA from freshly transfomed bacteria instead of midi- or maxipreps
  Copy number: Unknown
Gene/Insert 1
  Gene/Insert name: Tie2 promoter
  Species: M. musculus (mouse)
  Insert size (bp): 2000
Gene/Insert 2
  Gene/Insert name: SDKLacZ
Gene/Insert 3
  Gene/Insert name: SV40 pA
Gene/Insert 4
  Gene/Insert name: Tie2 enhancer
  Species: M. musculus (mouse)
  Insert size (bp): 1700
Terms and licenses: Academic/Nonprofit Terms; Industry Terms: Not Available to Industry
Depositor comments: Positive control DNA where LacZ is expressed under the control of Tie2 promoter and minimum enhancer fragment. This plasmid is unstable in bacteria. The depositing laboratory recommends performing minipreps, as larger scale preps tend to result in recombination. To verify the plasmid, perform separate digests with KpnI and HindIII. KpnI should produce two bands at approximately 7kb and 3kb. HindIII should produce two bands at approximately 8kb and 2kb. See Addgene's diagnostic digest as an example.
How to cite: pHHSDKXK (#19) was a gift from Thomas Sato (Addgene plasmid # 35964 ; http://n2t.net/addgene:35964 ; RRID:Addgene_35964)
