[The description below was written by a language model from this plasmid's Addgene catalogue record.]
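Description:
pHHSDKXK (#19) is a transgene reporter plasmid built on the pBluescriptII SK (+) cloning backbone (about 3 kb), a standard phagemid vector propagated in E. coli under ampicillin selection. No feature table accompanies the record, so the exact positions and orientations of the elements are not documented here. The catalogue fields list four inserted parts: a mouse Tie2 promoter fragment of roughly 2 kb, a LacZ reporter designated SDKLacZ, an SV40 polyadenylation signal, and a mouse Tie2 enhancer fragment of roughly 1.7 kb. The record does not explain what the "SDK" prefix denotes.

Together these parts form a single expression unit in which the Tie2 promoter drives beta-galactosidase, the SV40 signal terminates and polyadenylates the transcript, and the enhancer, described by the depositor as a minimum enhancer fragment, supplements the promoter. Tie2 encodes an endothelial receptor tyrosine kinase, and the associated publication concerns uniform vascular-endothelial-cell-specific gene expression in embryonic and adult transgenic mice. The construct therefore serves to mark endothelium by LacZ staining, and the depositor describes it as positive control DNA for Tie2 promoter/enhancer-driven expression.

The record notes that the plasmid is unstable in bacteria and is frequently lost or rearranged, which explains why a recombination-deficient strain is specified and why checking its integrity by restriction digest is advised. The digest patterns quoted imply a total size of about 10 kb. Copy number is listed as unknown, and distribution is restricted to academic and nonprofit users.
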