>Addgene plasmid #35964 | pHHSDKXK (#19) | addgene partial sequence | sequence record 113657 | Lac-promoter 5'-CACTTTATGCTTCCGGCTCG-3'
AAACAGCTATGACCATGATTACGCCAAGCTCGAAATTAACCCTCACTAAAGGGAACAAAAGCTGGTACCG
GGCCCCCCCTCGAGGTCGACGGTATCGATAAGCTTACTAAGATCTAATGAAAATCAAGATGCTAGGCACA
GTGCCAGATACTTTAACATAGTAATATGACTCTTTAGAGTTTTGAGACAGGGCCTCATATAGTTTATGAT
GAATTCACTGTTTTGTCAAAGATGACCTTGAACTCTTAATCCATTCCCAAAGTGTTGTTGTCATATGTTT
GCACCACTCCTGGCTTCATAGTGTTTTTAAAACACCCATGGAGAGTCGGGTGTGAAGATCCACACGTCTA
ACCTCAGCATCTGGTGAATCAAGGCAGGAGGGCGGGTGGTTGCAGGCTGGCTATAATATCTAAGTTTCAG
TTAGTAAGGGCTGCATAATGAAACACTGTCTTAAACACAAAACCAAAACCCATGAAGGAGATACTATTGC
CATTTAAAAGTCTCTGGAATGGAAATAGCTATCATAATCTTACCTCTGAGCCAGTGTCTGCCCTCAGGTG
TGCCTGAGGACTGAACAGGGCTATGCACTCCTCAGGTTGGAAACATTACTAGTCCTCAGTGTCTGCTCTT
GACCTGTTAACAGCTGAGTCAGGGTCTGCCCTCAGCTGTGCCTGAGGACAGAGCTGAGCTATCTACCCCT
GCAGATTGGAAGCATTACAGGCACTCAAGATCAGCCCTGAAGTGATAAAACCTAAGGCAGAAATCCACCA
AGACTAGCAGTGCCTCCGTGTCTCTTCCTGTGGCTGGTGGGAAAGAGAGGGGCAGTCCTTCCTTGATGCA
AGGTCGTGTGTCTAGTGGCACGCTTCCTTCATTCCCAGTGAGAGCAAGTGATCACCTGGGTAAGGAAGGT
TCAGGTGCCTGA
